Addgene plasmid #232831: pBP-Sparse.FRT10-GAL4.DBD
Purpose: Enhancer-free Sparse.FRT10 GAL4.DBD with ccdB for Gateway
Depositing lab: Liqun Luo. Depositing organization: Stanford University. Publication: The sparse driver system for in vivo single-cell labeling and manipulation in Drosophila. Xu C, Luo L. bioRxiv [Preprint]. 2024 Dec 4:2024.12.02.626507. doi: 10.1101/2024.12.02.626507. PubMed 39677673.
Backbone
  Vector backbone: pBPGAL4DBD
  Vector type: Insect Expression
Growth in bacteria
  Bacterial resistance: Chloramphenicol and Ampicillin, 25 & 100 μg/mL
  Growth temperature: 30°C
  Growth strain: ccdB Survival
  Copy number: Unknown
Gene/Insert 1
  Gene/Insert name: FRT10-STOP-FRT10
Gene/Insert 2
  Gene/Insert name: GAL4.DBD
  Species: S. cerevisiae (budding yeast)
  Entrez Gene: GAL4 (a.k.a. YPL248C, GAL81)
Terms and licenses: Academic/Nonprofit Terms; Industry Terms: Not Available to Industry
Depositor comments: Please visit https://doi.org/10.1101/2024.12.02.626507 for bioRxiv preprint.
How to cite: pBP-Sparse.FRT10-GAL4.DBD was a gift from Liqun Luo (Addgene plasmid # 232831 ; http://n2t.net/addgene:232831 ; RRID:Addgene_232831)
