[The description below was written by a language model from this plasmid's Addgene catalogue record and pLannotate feature annotations shown in this document.]
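Description:
pBP-Sparse.FRT10-GAL4.DBD is a Drosophila transgenesis and expression vector built on the pBPGAL4DBD backbone, designed as an enhancer-free Gateway destination plasmid. It replicates in E. coli from a high-copy ColE1/pUC-type origin and carries ampicillin resistance on the backbone. The Gateway cassette, flanked by attR1 and attR2, contains a chloramphenicol resistance gene and the ccdB toxin gene. The unrecombined plasmid therefore has to be propagated in a ccdB-tolerant strain under dual selection. An LR reaction replaces this cassette with an enhancer fragment of choice. For fly transgenesis the vector provides a φC31 attB site for site-specific genomic integration and a mini-white marker for identifying transformants by eye colour.

The payload lies on the reverse strand, downstream of the Gateway cassette. It consists of a transcriptional STOP cassette flanked by two FRT sites, described in the record as FRT10-STOP-FRT10, followed by the coding sequence for the yeast GAL4 DNA-binding domain. The STOP region includes SV40-derived sequences (small t intron, fragments of the T antigens and the SV40 polyadenylation signal). A short match to a bZIP transcription factor just upstream of the GAL4 fragment probably reflects a leucine zipper dimerisation module of the type used in split-GAL4 hemidrivers, although the record does not state this. The feature table does not annotate a core promoter or the terminator that follows GAL4.DBD.

In use, an inserted enhancer sets the expression pattern, but GAL4.DBD is made only in cells where FLP recombinase has excised the STOP cassette. The FRT10 name suggests a variant FRT site, presumably chosen to tune recombination frequency, but the record does not describe its properties. According to the associated publication title, the construct belongs to a sparse driver system for in vivo single-cell labelling and manipulation in Drosophila.
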