Features (pLannotate 1.2.2; 24 found; start..end, strand, type, name):
      1..589     +  rep_origin     ori: high-copy-number ColE1/pMB1/pBR322/pUC origin of replication
    676..745     +  protein_bind   attB: attB site for the φC31 integrase (Groth et al., 2000) phage φC31 integrase
    961..5080    +  gene           mini-white: white; This modified version of the white gene lacks part of the first intron.
   5085..5240    +  CDS            YPB1_ECOLX (fragment): Protein predicted: Swiss-Prot protein existence level 4. From Escherichia coli.
   5315..5339    +  misc_feature   MCS (fragment): pBluescript multiple cloning site
   5546..6040    -  CDS            GAL4 (fragment): GAL4_YEAST - Experimental evidence at protein level: Swiss-Prot protein existence level 1. This protein is a positive regulator for the gene expression of the galactose-induced genes such as GAL1, GAL2, GAL7, GAL10, and MEL1 which code for the enzymes used to convert galactose to glucose. It recognizes a 17 base pair sequence in (5'-CGGRNNRCYNYNCNCCG-3') the upstream activating sequence (UAS-G) of these genes. From Saccharomyces cerevisiae (strain ATCC 204508 / S288c) (Baker's yeast).
   6095..6217    -  CDS            Tef (fragment): TEF_RAT - Experimental evidence at protein level: Swiss-Prot protein existence level 1. Transcription factor that binds to and transactivates the TSHB promoter. Binds to a minimal DNA-binding sequence 5'- [TC][AG][AG]TTA[TC][AG]-3'. From Rattus norvegicus (Rat).
   6281..6328    -  protein_bind   FRT: FLP-mediated recombination occurs in the 8-bp core sequence TCTAGAAA (Turan and Bode, 2011). FLP recombinase from the Saccharomyces cerevisiae 2μ plasmid
   7150..7284    -  polyA_signal   SV40 poly(A) signal: SV40 polyadenylation signal
   7307..7390    -  CDS            large T antigen (fragment): large T antigen from SV40 (simian virus 40)
   7415..7549    -  CDS            LT_POVHA (fragment): Protein inferred from homology: Swiss-Prot protein existence level 3. Isoform large T antigen is a key early protein essential for both driving viral replication and inducing cellular transformation. Plays a role in viral genome replication by driving entry of quiescent cells into the cell cycle and by autoregulating the synthesis of viral early mRNA. Displays highly oncogenic activities by corrupting the host cellular checkpoint mechanisms that guard cell division and the transcription, replication, and repair of DNA. Participates in the modulation of cellular gene expression preceeding viral
   7556..7576    -  CDS            SV40 NLS: nuclear localization signal of SV40 (simian virus 40) large T antigen
   7706..7771    -  intron         small t intron: SV40 (simian virus 40) small t antigen intron
   7773..7847    -  CDS            small t antigen (fragment): SV40 (simian virus 40) small t antigen
   7891..7938    -  protein_bind   FRT: FLP-mediated recombination occurs in the 8-bp core sequence TCTAGAAA (Turan and Bode, 2011). FLP recombinase from the Saccharomyces cerevisiae 2μ plasmid
   8141..8265    +  protein_bind   attR2: mutant version of attR; recombination site for the Gateway® LR reaction LR Clonase™
   8309..8611    -  CDS            ccdB: CCDB_ECOLI - Also known as G, letB, letD. Experimental evidence at protein level: Swiss-Prot protein existence level 1. Toxic component of a type II toxin-antitoxin (TA) system, functioning in plasmid maintainence. Responsible for the post- segregational killing (PSK) of plasmid-free cells, also referred to as a plasmid addiction system. Half-life of over 2 hours. Cell killing by CcdB is accompanied by filamentation, defects in chromosome and plasmid segregation, defects in cell division, formation of anucleate cells, decreased DNA synthesis and plasmid loss. Interferes with the activity of DN
   8616..8774    -  CDS            ccdA (fragment): CCDA_ECO57 - Also known as H, letA. Experimental evidence at protein level: Swiss-Prot protein existence level 1. Antitoxin component of a type II toxin-antitoxin (TA) system which inhibits the post-segregational killing (PSK) of plasmid-free cells, also referred to as a plasmid addiction system. Binds to and blocks the activity of CcdB; will also remove bound CcdB protein from the CcdB-GyrA complex by forming a CcdA-CcdB complex, a process termed rejuvenation. Functions as a transcriptional corepressor for the ccdAB operon, repression also requires CcdB (By similarity). From Escherichia coli
   8953..9612    -  CDS            CmR: chloramphenicol acetyltransferase; cat; confers resistance to chloramphenicol
   9613..9642    -  promoter       cat promoter (fragment): promoter of the E. coli cat gene encoding chloramphenicol acetyltransferase
   9666..9696    -  promoter       lac UV5 promoter: E. coli lac promoter with an "up" mutation
   9721..9845    -  protein_bind   attR1: mutant version of attR; recombination site for the Gateway® LR reaction LR Clonase™
   9959..10063   +  promoter       AmpR promoter: bla
  10064..10924   +  CDS            AmpR: β-lactamase; bla; confers resistance to ampicillin, carbenicillin, and related antibiotics
>Addgene plasmid #232831 | pBP-Sparse.FRT10-GAL4.DBD | addgene full sequence | sequence record 461209 | Addgene NGS Result
TTGAGATCCTTTTTTTCTGCGCGTAATCTGCTGCTTGCAAACAAAAAAACCACCGCTACCAGCGGTGGTT
TGTTTGCCGGATCAAGAGCTACCAACTCTTTTTCCGAAGGTAACTGGCTTCAGCAGAGCGCAGATACCAA
ATACTGTTCTTCTAGTGTAGCCGTAGTTAGGCCACCACTTCAAGAACTCTGTAGCACCGCCTACATACCT
CGCTCTGCTAATCCTGTTACCAGTGGCTGCTGCCAGTGGCGATAAGTCGTGTCTTACCGGGTTGGACTCA
AGACGATAGTTACCGGATAAGGCGCAGCGGTCGGGCTGAACGGGGGGTTCGTGCACACAGCCCAGCTTGG
AGCGAACGACCTACACCGAACTGAGATACCTACAGCGTGAGCTATGAGAAAGCGCCACGCTTCCCGAAGG
GAGAAAGGCGGACAGGTATCCGGTAAGCGGCAGGGTCGGAACAGGAGAGCGCACGAGGGAGCTTCCAGGG
GGAAACGCCTGGTATCTTTATAGTCCTGTCGGGTTTCGCCACCTCTGACTTGAGCGTCGATTTTTGTGAT
GCTCGTCAGGGGGGCGGAGCCTATGGAAAAACGCCAGCAACGCGGCCTTTTTACGGTTCCTGGCCTTTTG
CTGGCCTTTTGCTCACATGTTACCGTCGACGATGTAGGTCACGGTCTCGAAGCCGCGGTGCGGGTGCCAG
GGCGTGCCCTTGGGCTCCCCGGGCGCGTACTCCACCTCACCCATCTGGTCCATCATGATGAACGGGTCGA
GGTGGCGGTAGTTGATCCCGGCGAACGCGCGGCGCACCGGGAAGCCCTCGCCCTCGAAACCGCTGGGCGC
GGTGGTCACGGTGAGCACGGGACGTGCGACGGCGTCGGCGGGTGCGGATACGCGGGGCAGCGTCAGCGGG
TTCTCGACGGTCACGGCGGGCATGTCGACAAGCCGAACATATGGGCGCGCCTAGTATGTATGTAAGTTAA
TAAAACCCATTTTTGCGGAAAGTAGATAAAAAAAACATTTTTTTTTTTTACTGCACTGGATATCATTGAA
CTTATCTGATCAGTTTTAAATTTACTTCGATCCAAGGGTATTTGATGTACCAGGTTCTTTCGATTACCTC
TCACTCAAAATGACATTCCACTCAAAGTCAGCGCTGTTTGCCTCCTTCTCTGTCCACAGAAATATCGCCG
TCTCTTTCGCCGCTGCGTCCGCTATCTCTTTCGCCACCGTTTGTAGCGTTACGTAGCGTCAATGTCCGCC
TTCAGTTGCATTTTGTCAGCGGTTTCGTGACGAAGCTCCAAGCGGTTTACGCCATCAATTAAACACAAAG
TGCTGTGCCAAAACTCCTCTCGCTTCTTATTTTTGTTTGTTTTTTGAGTGATTGGGGTGGTGATTGGTTT
TGGGTGGGTAAGCAGGGGAAAGTGTGAAAAATCCCGGCAATGGGCCAAGAGGATCAGGAGCTATTAATTC
GCGGAGGCAGCAAACACCCATCTGCCGAGCATCTGAACAATGTGAGTAGTACATGTGCATACATCTTAAG
TTCACTTGATCTATAGGAACTGCGATTGCAACATCAAATTGTCTGCGGCGTGAGAACTGCGACCCACAAA
AATCCCAAACCGCAATTGCACAAACAAATAGTGACACGAAACAGATTATTCTGGTAGCTGTTCTCGCTAT
ATAAGACAATTTTTGAGATCATATCATGATCAAGACATCTAAAGGCATTCATTTTCGACTATATTCTTTT
TTACAAAAAATATAACAACCAGATATTTTAAGCTGATCCTAGATGCACAAAAAATAAATAAAAGTATAAA
CCTACTTCGTAGGATACTTCGGGGTACTTTTTGTTCGGGGTTAGATGAGCATAACGCTTGTAGTTGATAT
TTGAGATCCCCTATCATTGCAGGGTGACAGCGGAGCGGCTTCGCAGAGCTGCATTAACCAGGGCTTCGGG
CAGGCCAAAAACTACGGCACGCTCCGGCCACCCAGTCCGCCGGAGGACTCCGGTTCAGGGAGCGGCCAAC
TAGCCGAGAACCTCACCTATGCCTGGCACAATATGGACATCTTTGGGGCGGTCAATCAGCCGGGCTCCGG
ATGGCGGCAGCTGGTCAACCGGACACGCGGACTATTCTGCAACGAGCGACACATACCGGCGCCCAGGAAA
CATTTGCTCAAGAACGGTGAGTTTCTATTCGCAGTCGGCTGATCTGTGTGAAATCTTAATAAAGGGTCCA
ATTACCAATTTGAAACTCAGTTTGCGGCGTGGCCTATCCGGGCGAACTTTTGGCCGTGATGGGCAGTTCC
GGTGCCGGAAAGACGACCCTGCTGAATGCCCTTGCCTTTCGATCGCCGCAGGGCATCCAAGTATCGCCAT
CCGGGATGCGACTGCTCAATGGCCAACCTGTGGACGCCAAGGAGATGCAGGCCAGGTGCGCCTATGTCCA
GCAGGATGACCTCTTTATCGGCTCCCTAACGGCCAGGGAACACCTGATTTTCCAAGCCATGGTGCGGATG
CCACGACATCTGACCTATCGGCAGCGAGTGGCCCGCGTGGATCAGGTGATCCAGGAGCTTTCGCTCAGCA
AATGTCAGCACACGATCATCGGTGTGCCCGGCAGGGTGAAAGGTCTGTCCGGCGGAGAAAGGAAGCGTCT
GGCATTCGCCTCCGAGGCTCTAACCGATCCGCCGCTTCTGATCTGCGATGAGCCCACCTCCGGACTGGAC
TCCTTTACCGCCCACAGCGTCGTCCAGGTGCTGAAGAAGCTGTCGCAGAAGGGCAAGACCGTCATCCTGA
CCATTCATCAGCCGTCTTCCGAGCTGTTTGAGCTCTTTGACAAGATCCTTCTGATGGCCGAGGGCAGGGT
AGCTTTCTTGGGCACTCCCAGCGAAGCCGTCGACTTCTTTTCCTAGTGAGTTCGATGTGTTTATTAAGGG
TATCTAGTATTACATAACATCTCAACTCCTATCCAGCGTGGGTGCCCAGTGTCCTACCAACTACAATCCG
GCGGACTTTTACGTACAGGTGTTGGCCGTTGTGCCCGGACGGGAGATCGAGTCCCGTGATCGGATCGCCA
AGATATGCGACAATTTTGCCATTAGCAAAGTAGCCCGGGATATGGAGCAGTTGTTGGCCACCAAAAATCT
GGAGAAGCCACTGGAGCAGCCGGAGAATGGGTACACCTACAAGGCCACCTGGTTCATGCAGTTCCGGGCG
GTCCTGTGGCGATCCTGGCTGTCGGTGCTCAAGGAACCACTCCTCGTAAAAGTGCGACTTATTCAGACAA
CGGTGAGTGGTTCCAGTGGAAACAAATGATATAACGCTTACAATTCTTGGAAACAAATTCGCTAGATTTT
AGATAGAATTGCCTGATTCCACACCCTTCTTAGTTTTTTTCAATGAGATGTATAGTTTATAGTTTTGCAG
AAGATAAATAAATTTCATTTAACTCGCGAATATTAATGAGATGCGAGTAACATTTTAATTTGCAGATGGT
TGCCATCTTGATTGGCCTCATCTTTTTGGGCCAACAACTCACGCAAGTGGGTGTGATGAATATCAACGGA
GCCATCTTCCTCTTCCTGACCAACATGACCTTTCAAAACGTCTTTGCCACGATAAATGTAAGTCATGTTT
AGAATACATTTGCATTTCAATAATTTACTAACTTTCTAATGAATCGATTCGATTTAGGTGTTCACCTCAG
AGCTGCCAGTTTTTATGAGGGAGGCCCGAAGTCGACTTTATCGCTGTGACACATACTTTCTGGGCAAAAC
GATTGCCGAATTGCCGCTTTTTCTCACAGTGCCACTGGTCTTCACGGCGATTGCCTATCCGATGATCGGA
CTGCGGGCCGGAGTGCTGCACTTCTTCAACTGCCTGGCGCTGGTCACTCTGGTGGCCAATGTGTCAACGT
CCTTCGGATATCTAATATCCTGCGCCAGCTCCTCGACCTCGATGGCGCTGTCTGTGGGTCCGCCGGTTAT
CATACCATTCCTGCTCTTTGGCGGCTTCTTCTTGAACTCGGGCTCGGTGCCAGTATACCTCAAATGGTTG
TCGTACCTCTCATGGTTCCGTTACGCCAACGAGGGTCTGCTGATTAACCAATGGGCGGACGTGGAGCCGG
GCGAAATTAGCTGCACATCGTCGAACACCACGTGCCCCAGTTCGGGCAAGGTCATCCTGGAGACGCTTAA
CTTCTCCGCCGCCGATCTGCCGCTGGACTACGTGGGTCTGGCCATTCTCATCGTGAGCTTCCGGGTGCTC
GCATATCTGGCTCTAAGACTTCGGGCCCGACGCAAGGAGTAGCCGACATATATCCGAAATAACTGCTTGT
TTTTTTTTTTTACCATTATTACCATCGTGTTTACTGTTTATTGCCCCCTCAAAAAGCTAATGTAATTATA
TTTGTGCCAATAAAAACAAGATATGACCTATAGAATACAAGTATTTCCCCTTCGAACATCCCCACAAGTA
GACTTTGGATTTGTCTTCTAACCAAAAGACTTACACACCTGCATACCTTACATCAAAAACTCGTTTATCG
CTACATAAAACACCGGGATATATTTTTTATATACATACTTTTCAAATCGCGCGCCCTCTTCATAATTCAC
CTCCACCACACCACGTTTCGTAGTTGCTCTTTCGCTGTCTCCCACCCGCTCTCCGCAACACATTCACCTT
TTGTTCGACGACCTTGGAGCGACTGTCGTTAGTTCCGCGCGATTCGGTTCGCTCAAATGGTTCCGAGTGG
TTCATTTCGTCTCAATAGAAATTAGTAATAAATATTTGTATGTACAATTTATTTGCTCCAATATATTTGT
ATATATTTCCCTCACAGCTATATTTATTCTAATTTAATATTATGACTTTTTAAGGTAATTTTTTGTGACC
TGTTCGGAGTGATTAGCGTTACAATTTGAACTGAAAGTGACATCCAGTGTTTGTTCCTTGTGTAGATGCA
TCTCAAAAAAATGGTGGGCATAATAGTGTTGTTTATATATATCAAAAATAACAACTATAATAATAAGAAT
ACATTTAATTTAGAAAATGCTTGGATTTCACTGGAACTAGGGCGCGCCTCCGGAACATAATGGTGCAGGG
CGCTGACTTCCGCGTTTCCAGACTTTACGAAACACGGAAACCGAAGACCATTCATGTTGTTGCTCAGGTC
GCAGACGTTTTGCAGCAGCAGTCGCTTCACGTTCGCTCGCGTATCGGTGATTCATTCTGCTAACCAGTAA
GGCAACCCCGCCAGCCTAGCCGGGTCCTCAACGACAGGAGCACGATCATGCGCACCCGTGGCCAGCGGCC
GCTCTAGAACTAGTGGATCTAAACGAGTTTTTAAGCAAACTCACTCCCTGACAATAAAAACGCAATTATC
TTTAAATAAATATATTCTATTTATTAACCAAGTAGCTAATATAGCTAAAATCAATTTGTTGCTAACTTAA
AACTAACATAATTATGTATTAGTTATTTACATTCTTTTGGTTGGTTACAACCAAATAAATAATATCACTT
TTAAAAACTTAAGCCAGGAACTGAATAATTTTCTATTTGGCTTTAGTCGACGGTATCGATAAGCTTTTAC
GATACCGTCAGTTGCCGTTGACCCTTATTGGAACTTTCTTCACTACTGCTGGTAGCCGAGATGCGATGCT
GCCGCAAGGTAAGTGGCATATCTGTCTCCACCGAGGCAAGGCGGTCCGTCACGGCATCCTTGTTGACGTT
ATCCTGAACAAACAGGCCAGTGAGCAGGGCCTTAATATCTTGGAGACTATCCATCTTCAGTATCATGTCG
AGGTCTTCACGGGGAAAAATGAGGAGGAACAACTGCTCAAGGCGCTCCAGGCGACTCTCCACTTCAGTCA
AATGAGCGCGTGTCAAAGGGCTTCGCTTCGTCTTTGGCGAGTACCGGCACTCCCAATTGTTCTTAAGACA
TTTGGCGCACTTCGGCTTTTCCTTGCTGCACTTCAGCTTCTTAAGTCGGCATATGTCACACGCTTGTTCA
ATACTACTCAGCAGCTTCATACTAGTACCTCCACCTCCACCTCCACCACCTCCTCCGCTAGCCTTGCCGC
CGCCCAGGGGGCCGTAGCGGGTCTCGTACTGGCTCACCTCGTTCTCCAGGCGCTGCACCTCCTGCTCCAG
CTCGGCCACCTCGGTGCGCAGGGCGGTGTTGCGCTGGCGCAGGAAGGCGGCGCGGATCTCCAGCATGGGC
CCGGGGTTCTCCTCCACATCGCCGCAGGTCAGCAGGCTGCCGCGGCCCTCGAAGTTCCTATACTTTCTAG
AGAAAAGGAACTTCGGAATAGGAACTTCAAGATCCCCCGGATCCTCGCATGGTTTTGCCTAATTGTTTCA
GATTTATGGGGCTTACATACATACATAATTACTTTATACAACGAAAATTACTAAATAGAATCGTTCCTGT
AAGCAGGACTGACACATTTGCTTGCGTTGATTGCTATTATATCGACCTACCATAGTCACATAAATATGTA
CATATATAAATATGTATGTATGTACAATCGCATGCTTGACGGCAGTTAAGAAATGAAGTCACCATTTCGG
TGAGCTGGCAACGATTATGCTGTGGCCCCGAAAGGAATGACTCATCGTCCCAGAGAATCGATACCAACGG
TGGAAAGCCAAGTGCATGCCACACTGCGTGCACAGCCTGCTGCTACACTTGCCACAAACAGCAGGCGGAA
AAGCGCAGCAGCGGCCCGAATCGGGGAAAATAGAAAGCGCTAATTATAGACGAAGTGAACGGCAGCTCTG
CTTTCCCGCAGTCGAAACTCCGTGCAATGACCCCGTTCTTTCACCACGAAATGAATGATCGCTGGGAGAA
AGAAAAGGCAAAGAAAAACATAGTGGGGTTTTCTTATTTCTGACAACACTGAATCTGGCCGATTTTATTC
TTGTGTACACAACTTATCGCCGAGTTAACTTGGCTTTTCTGCTATACGTGTCTTTGTGGATAAAATACTT
TATGGTTTCTCGTACAATCTTCATCGTTTTCGTATGCTTTTCAGTGTTGCAGTGAATTTTTTGTTGCGAT
TGGAAGCGTAAACACTGATTTCGACGGTTACCCCGCCCACCAATGACGCTCCCATCGAGCGTTGAAGTGG
CGCGACGCAGATCCAGACATGATAAGATACATTGATGAGTTTGGACAAACCACAACTAGAATGCAGTGAA
AAAAATGCTTTATTTGTGAAATTTGTGATGCTATTGCTTTATTTGTAACCATTATAAGCTGCAATAAACA
AGTTAACAACAACAATTGCATTCATTTTATGTTTCAGGTTCAGGGGGAGGTGTGGGAGGTTTTTTAAAGC
AAGTAAAACCTCTACAAATGTGGTATGGCTGATTATGATCTCTAGTCAAGGCACTATACATCAAATATTT
TTCCATAATTTTCTTGTATAGCAGTGCAGCTTTTTCCTTTGTGGTGTAAATAGCAAAGCAAGCAAGAGTT
CTATTACTAAACACAGCATGACTCAAAAAACTTAGCAATTCTGAAGGAAAGTCATTGGGGTCTTCTACCT
TTCTCTTCTTTTTTGGAGGAGTAGAATGTTGAGAGTCAGCAGTAGCCTCATCATCACTAGATGGCATTTC
TTCTGAGCAAAACAGGTTTTCCTCATTAAAGGCATTCCACCACTGCTCCCATTCATCAGTTCCATAGGTT
GGAATCTAAAATACACAAACAATTAGAATCAGTAGTTTAACACATTATACACTTAAAAATTTTATATTTA
CCTTAGAGCTTTAAATCTCTGTAGGTAGTTTGTCCAATTATGTCACACCACAGAAGTAAGGTTCCTTCAC
AAAGATCCTCTAGCACTAGTGCGCGAATTCTCTAGCTTCAAAAGCGCTCTGAAGTTCCTATACTTTCTAG
AGAAAAGGAACTTCGGAATAGGAACTTCACGCGAGGATCCAAGCAGCATGTTTTGGTACCGTTTGGTATG
CGTCTTGTGATTCAAAGTTGGCTTATTCAAAGGATATTAACGAAGGCAGCGGCACGTCTGCTCGGCTCGA
ACATTCATTCACAACTGATGCTCTCAGCCACCCCGCGCCCTTTTATACCGCTGCGCTCGATCCCCGGGCG
AGCTCGGCCGGCCGTTTATCACCACTTTGTACAAGAAAGCTGAACGAGAAACGTAAAATGATATAAATAT
CAATATATTAAATTAGATTTTGCATAAAAAACAGACTACATAATACTGTAAAACACAACATATCCAGTCA
CTATGGTCGACCTGCAGACTGGCTGTGTATAAGGGAGCCTGACATTTATATTCCCCAGAACATCAGGTTA
ATGGCGTTTTTGATGTCATTTTCGCGGTGGCTGAGATCAGCCACTTCTTCCCCGATAACGGAGACCGGCA
CACTGGCCATATCGGTGGTCATCATGCGCCAGCTTTCATCCCCGATATGCACCACCGGGTAAAGTTCACG
GGAGACTTTATCTGACAGCAGACGTGCACTGGCCAGGGGGATCACCATCCGTCGCCCGGGCGTGTCAATA
ATATCACTCTGTACATCCACAAACAGACGATAACGGCTCTCTCTTTTATAGGTGTAAACCTTAAACTGCA
TTTCACCAGCCCCTGTTCTCGTCAGCAAAAGAGCCGTTCATTTCAATAAACCGGGCGACCTCAGCCATCC
CTTCCTGATTTTCCGCTTTCCAGCGTTCGGCACGCAGACGACGGGCTTCATTCTGCATGGTTGTGCTTAC
CAGACCGGAGATATTGACATCATATATGCCTTGAGCAACTGATAGCTGTCGCTGTCAACTGTCACTGTAA
TACGCTGCTTCATAGCATACCTCTTTTTGACATACTTCGGGTATACATATCAGTATATATTCTTATACCG
CAAAAATCAGCGCGCAAATACGCATACTGTTATCTGGCTTTTAGTAAGCCGGATCCACGCGTTTACGCCC
CGCCCTGCCACTCATCGCAGTACTGTTGTAATTCATTAAGCATTCTGCCGACATGGAAGCCATCACAAAC
GGCATGATGAACCTGAATCGCCAGCGGCATCAGCACCTTGTCGCCTTGCGTATAATATTTGCCCATGGTG
AAAACGGGGGCGAAGAAGTTGTCCATATTGGCCACGTTTAAATCAAAACTGGTGAAACTCACCCAGGGAT
TGGCTGAGACGAAAAACATATTCTCAATAAACCCTTTAGGGAAATAGGCCAGGTTTTCACCGTAACACGC
CACATCTTGCGAATATATGTGTAGAAACTGCCGGAAATCGTCGTGGTATTCACTCCAGAGCGATGAAAAC
GTTTCAGTTTGCTCATGGAAAACGGTGTAACAAGGGTGAACACTATCCCATATCACCAGCTCACCGTCTT
TCATTGCCATACGGAATTCCGGATGAGCATTCATCAGGCGGGCAAGAATGTGAATAAAGGCCGGATAAAA
CTTGTGCTTATTTTTCTTTACGGTCTTTAAAAAGGCCGTAATATCCAGCTGAACGGTCTGGTTATAGGTA
CATTGAGCAACTGACTGAAATGCCTCAAAATGTTCTTTACGATGCCATTGGGATATATCAACGGTGGTAT
ATCCAGTGATTTTTTTCTCCATTTTAGCTTCCTTAGCTCCTGAAAATCTCGACGGATCCTAACTCAAAAT
CCACACATTATACGAGCCGGAAGCATAAAGTGTAAAGCCTGGGGTGCCTAATGCGGCCGCCATAGTGACT
GGATATGTTGTGTTTTACAGTATTATGTAGTCTGTTTTTTATGCAAAATCTAATTTAATATATTGATATT
TATATCATTTTACGTTTCTCGTTCAGCTTTTTTGTACAAACTTGTGATAAACGAATTCTTGAAGACGAAA
GGGCCTCGTGATACGCCTATTTTTATAGGTTAATGTCATGATAATAATGGTTTCTTAGACGTCAGGTGGC
ACTTTTCGGGGAAATGTGCGCGGAACCCCTATTTGTTTATTTTTCTAAATACATTCAAATATGTATCCGC
TCATGAGACAATAACCCTGATAAATGCTTCAATAATATTGAAAAAGGAAGAGTATGAGTATTCAACATTT
CCGTGTCGCCCTTATTCCCTTTTTTGCGGCATTTTGCCTTCCTGTTTTTGCTCACCCAGAAACGCTGGTG
AAAGTAAAAGATGCTGAAGATCAGTTGGGTGCACGAGTGGGTTACATCGAACTGGATCTCAACAGCGGTA
AGATCCTTGAGAGTTTTCGCCCCGAAGAACGTTTTCCAATGATGAGCACTTTTAAAGTTCTGCTATGTGG
CGCGGTATTATCCCGTATTGACGCCGGGCAAGAGCAACTCGGTCGCCGCATACACTATTCTCAGAATGAC
TTGGTTGAGTACTCACCAGTCACAGAAAAGCATCTTACGGATGGCATGACAGTAAGAGAATTATGCAGTG
CTGCCATAACCATGAGTGATAACACTGCGGCCAACTTACTTCTGACAACGATCGGAGGACCGAAGGAGCT
AACCGCTTTTTTGCACAACATGGGGGATCATGTAACTCGCCTTGATCGTTGGGAACCGGAGCTGAATGAA
GCCATACCAAACGACGAGCGTGACACCACGATGCCTGTAGCAATGGCAACAACGTTGCGCAAACTATTAA
CTGGCGAACTACTTACTCTAGCTTCCCGGCAACAATTAATAGACTGGATGGAGGCGGATAAAGTTGCAGG
ACCACTTCTGCGCTCGGCCCTTCCGGCTGGCTGGTTTATTGCTGATAAATCTGGAGCCGGTGAGCGTGGG
TCTCGCGGTATCATTGCAGCACTGGGGCCAGATGGTAAGCCCTCCCGTATCGTAGTTATCTACACGACGG
GGAGTCAGGCAACTATGGATGAACGAAATAGACAGATCGCTGAGATAGGTGCCTCACTGATTAAGCATTG
GTAACTGTCAGACCAAGTTTACTCATATATACTTTAGATTGATTTAAAACTTCATTTTTAATTTAAAAGG
ATCTAGGTGAAGATCCTTTTTGATAATCTCATGACCAAAATCCCTTAACGTGAGTTTTCGTTCCACTGAG
CGTCAGACCCCGTAGAAAAGATCAAAGGATCTTC
